>Addgene plasmid #110592 | pBTK300 | addgene full sequence | sequence record 328052 | Addgene NGS Result
GTCATGATTGATCGGGCACGTAAGAGGTTCCAACTTTCACCATAATGAAATAAGATCACTACCGGGCGTA
TTTTTTGAGTTATCGAGATTTTCAGGAGCTAAGGAAGCTAAAATGGAGAAAAAAATCACTGGATATACCA
CCGTTGATATATCCCAATGGCATCGTAAAGAACATTTTGAGGCATTTCAGTCAGTTGCTCAATGTACCTA
TAACCAGACCGTTCAGCTGGATATTACGGCCTTTTTAAAGACCGTAAAGAAAAATAAGCACAAGTTTTAT
CCGGCCTTTATTCACATTCTTGCCCGCCTGATGAATGCTCATCCGGAATTTCGTATGGCAATGAAAGACG
GTGAGCTGGTGATATGGGATAGTGTTCACCCTTGTTACACCGTTTTCCATGAGCAAACTGAAACGTTTTC
ATCGCTCTGGAGTGAATACCACGACGATTTCCGGCAGTTTCTACACATATATTCGCAAGATGTGGCGTGT
TACGGTGAAAACCTGGCCTATTTCCCTAAAGGGTTTATTGAGAATATGTTTTTCGTTTCAGCCAATCCCT
GGGTGAGTTTCACCAGTTTTGATTTAAACGTGGCCAATATGGACAACTTCTTCGCCCCCGTTTTCACCAT
GGGCAAATATTATACGCAAGGCGACAAGGTGCTGATGCCGCTGGCGATTCAGGTTCATCATGCCGTTTGT
GATGGCTTCCATGTCGGCAGAATGCTTAATGAATTACAACAGTACTGCGATGAGTGGCAGGGCGGGGCGT
AATTTGATATCGAGCTCGCTTGGACTCCTGTTGATAGATCCAGTAATGACCTCAGAACTCCATCTGGATT
TGTTCAGAACGCTCGGTTGCCGCCGGGCGTTTTTTATTGGTCTGGTCTCACAGCTGACAAATGCTCTTTC
CCTAAACTCCCCCCATAAAAAAACCCGCCGAAGCGGGTTTTTACGTTATTTGCGGATTAACGATTACGGA
TTGAGACCGACTACGGTTATCCACAGAATCAGGGGATAACGCAGGAAAGAACATGTGAGCAAAAGGCCAG
CAAAAGGCCAGGAACCGTAAAAAGGCCGCGTTGCTGGCGTTTTTCCATAGGCTCCGCCCCCCTGACGAGC
ATCACAAAAATCGACGCTCAAGTCAGAGGTGGCGAAACCCGACAGGACTATAAAGATACCAGGCGTTTCC
CCCTGGAAGCTCCCTCGTGCGCTCTCCTGTTCCGACCCTGCCGCTTACCGGATACCTGTCCGCCTTTCTC
CCTTCGGGAAGCGTGGCGCTTTCTCATAGCTCACGCTGTAGGTATCTCAGTTCGGTGTAGGTCGTTCGCT
CCAAGCTGGGCTGTGTGCACGAACCCCCCGTTCAGCCCGACCGCTGCGCCTTATCCGGTAACTATCGTCT
TGAGTCCAACCCGGTAAGACACGACTTATCGCCACTGGCAGCAGCCACTGGTAACAGGATTAGCAGAGCG
AGGTATGTAGGCGGTGCTACAGAGTTCTTGAAGTGGTGGCCTAACTACGGCTACACTAGAAGAACAGTAT
TTGGTATCTGCGCTCTGCTGAAGCCAGTTACCTTCGGAAAAAGAGTTGGTAGCTCTTGATCCGGCAAACA
AACCACCGCTGGTAGCGGTGGTTTTTTTGTTTGCAAGCAGCAGATTACGCGCAGAAAAAAAGGATCTCAA
GAAGATCCTTTGATCTTTTCTACGGGGTCTGACGCTCAGTGGAACGAAAACTCACGTTAAGGGATTTTG
Features (pLannotate 1.2.2; 4 found; start..end, strand, type, name):
     15..112     +  promoter       cat promoter: promoter of the E. coli cat gene encoding chloramphenicol acetyltransferase
    113..769     +  CDS            cat: CAT_ECOLX - Experimental evidence at protein level: Swiss-Prot protein existence level 1. This enzyme is an effector of chloramphenicol resistance in bacteria. From Escherichia coli. This protein is used as a marker in many commonly used cloning vectors, such as pACYC184.
    843..877     +  terminator     lambda t0 terminator: minimal transcription terminator from phage lambda (Scholtissek and Grosse, 1987)
   1092..1680    -  rep_origin     ori: high-copy-number ColE1/pMB1/pBR322/pUC origin of replication
