[The description below was written by a language model from this plasmid's Addgene catalogue record and pLannotate feature annotations shown in this document.]
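Description:
pBTK300 is a small (about 1.7 kb) part plasmid from the bee microbiome toolkit (BTK), a modular Golden Gate system for building broad-host-range plasmids to engineer bee gut bacteria. It is catalogued as a synthetic biology vector and stores a Type 4 part, the terminator position in the toolkit's assembly hierarchy. The insert is listed as rpoC with a synthetic origin, which, given the stated purpose, indicates a transcription terminator derived from rpoC rather than the coding gene. The record says the part was installed by Gibson cloning.

The backbone is minimal. The feature table identifies a ColE1/pMB1-family origin of replication for propagation in E. coli, and a chloramphenicol acetyltransferase gene driven by its native cat promoter and followed by the phage lambda t0 terminator, which provides chloramphenicol selection. The annotation describes the origin as a high-copy type, whereas the catalogue entry lists the plasmid as low copy; the record does not resolve this difference. The automated annotation did not pick up the rpoC terminator part itself or the Type IIS restriction sites and overhangs that would flank it, so their positions are not documented, although the unannotated stretches between the resistance cassette and the origin and at the ends of the sequence are where such a short part would lie.

In use, the plasmid serves as a donor in Golden Gate reactions. The terminator is released and joined in a defined order with other toolkit parts, such as promoters, coding sequences and origins, to form complete transcription units or broad-host-range plasmids. The chloramphenicol marker on the part vector allows counter-selection against it when assemblies carry a different resistance marker.
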