Addgene plasmid #110592: pBTK300
Purpose: BTK Type 4 terminator for golden gate assembly
Depositing lab: Jeffrey Barrick. Depositing organization: University of Texas at Austin. Publication: Genetic Engineering of Bee Gut Microbiome Bacteria with a Toolkit for Modular Assembly of Broad-Host-Range Plasmids. Leonard SP, Perutka J, Powell JE, Geng P, Richhart DD, Byrom M, Kar S, Davies BW, Ellington AD, Moran NA, Barrick JE. ACS Synth Biol. 2018 May 18;7(5):1279-1290. doi: 10.1021/acssynbio.7b00399. Epub 2018 Apr 13. PubMed 29608282.
Backbone
  Vector backbone: ColE1
  Vector type: Synthetic Biology
Growth in bacteria
  Bacterial resistance: Chloramphenicol, 12.5 μg/mL
  Growth temperature: 37°C
  Growth strain: DH5alpha
  Copy number: Low Copy
Gene/Insert
  Gene/Insert name: rpoC
  Species: Synthetic
  Cloning method: Gibson Cloning
Terms and licenses: Academic/Nonprofit Terms; Industry Terms
How to cite: pBTK300 was a gift from Jeffrey Barrick (Addgene plasmid # 110592 ; http://n2t.net/addgene:110592 ; RRID:Addgene_110592)
